>Addgene plasmid #46430 | pGEX FynT-SH2 | depositor full sequence | sequence record 65581 | Full Sequence
ACGTTATCGACTGCACGGTGCACCAATGCTTCTGGCGTCAGGCAGCCATCGGAAGCTGTGGTATGGCTGT
GCAGGTCGTAAATCACTGCATAATTCGTGTCGCTCAAGGCGCACTCCCGTTCTGGATAATGTTTTTTGCG
CCGACATCATAACGGTTCTGGCAAATATTCTGAAATGAGCTGTTGACAATTAATCATCGGCTCGTATAAT
GTGTGGAATTGTGAGCGGATAACAATTTCACACAGGAAACAGTATTCATGTCCCCTATACTAGGTTATTG
GAAAATTAAGGGCCTTGTGCAACCCACTCGACTTCTTTTGGAATATCTTGAAGAAAAATATGAAGAGCAT
TTGTATGAGCGCGATGAAGGTGATAAATGGCGAAACAAAAAGTTTGAATTGGGTTTGGAGTTTCCCAATC
TTCCTTATTATATTGATGGTGATGTTAAATTAACACAGTCTATGGCCATCATACGTTATATAGCTGACAA
GCACAACATGTTGGGTGGTTGTCCAAAAGAGCGTGCAGAGATTTCAATGCTTGAAGGAGCGGTTTTGGAT
ATTAGATACGGTGTTTCGAGAATTGCATATAGTAAAGACTTTGAAACTCTCAAAGTTGATTTTCTTAGCA
AGCTACCTGAAATGCTGAAAATGTTCGAAGATCGTTTATGTCATAAAACATATTTAAATGGTGATCATGT
AACCCATCCTGACTTCATGTTGTATGACGCTCTTGATGTTGTTTTATACATGGACCCAATGTGCCTGGAT
GCGTTCCCAAAATTAGTTTGTTTTAAAAAACGTATTGAAGCTATCCCACAAATTGATAAGTACTTGAAAT
CCAGCAAGTATATAGCATGGCCTTTGCAGGGCTGGCAAGCCACGTTTGGTGGTGGCGACCATCCTCCAAA
ATCGGATCTGGAAGTTCTGTTCCAGGGGCCCCTGGGATCCGACTCTATCCAGGCAGAAGAGTGGTACTTT
GGAAAACTTGGCCGAAAAGATGCTGAGCGACAGCTATTGTCCTTTGGAAACCCAAGAGGTACCTTTCTTA
TCCGCGAGAGTGAAACCACCAAAGGTGCCTATTCACTTTCTATCCGTGATTGGGATGATATGAAAGGAGA
CCATGTCAAACATTATAAAATTCGCAAACTTGACAATGGTGGATACTACATTACCACCCGGGCCCAGTTT
GAAACACTTCAGCAGCTTGTACAACATTACTCAGAGAAAGCTGATGGTTTGTGTTTTAACTTAACTGTGA
TTGCATCGAGTTGTACCGGAATTCATCGTGACGCAAGCTTGCTTGGTGGCGGTCTGAACGACATCTTCGA
GGCTCAGAAAATCGAATGGCACGAATAAGCGGCCGCATCGTGACTGACTGACGATCTGCCTCGCGCGTTT
CGGTGATGACGGTGAAAACCTCTGACACATGCAGCTCCCGGAGACGGTCACAGCTTGTCTGTAAGCGGAT
GCCGGGAGCAGACAAGCCCGTCAGGGCGCGTCAGCGGGTGTTGGCGGGTGTCGGGGCGCAGCCATGACCC
AGTCACGTAGCGATAGCGGAGTGTATAATTCTTGAAGACGAAAGGGCCTCGTGATACGCCTATTTTTATA
GGTTAATGTCATGATAATAATGGTTTCTTAGACGTCAGGTGGCACTTTTCGGGGAAATGTGCGCGGAACC
CCTATTTGTTTATTTTTCTAAATACATTCAAATATGTATCCGCTCATGAGACAATAACCCTGATAAATGC
TTCAATAATATTGAAAAAGGAAGAGTATGAGTATTCAACATTTCCGTGTCGCCCTTATTCCCTTTTTTGC
GGCATTTTGCCTTCCTGTTTTTGCTCACCCAGAAACGCTGGTGAAAGTAAAAGATGCTGAAGATCAGTTG
GGTGCACGAGTGGGTTACATCGAACTGGATCTCAACAGCGGTAAGATCCTTGAGAGTTTTCGCCCCGAAG
AACGTTTTCCAATGATGAGCACTTTTAAAGTTCTGCTATGTGGCGCGGTATTATCCCGTGTTGACGCCGG
GCAAGAGCAACTCGGTCGCCGCATACACTATTCTCAGAATGACTTGGTTGAGTACTCACCAGTCACAGAA
AAGCATCTTACGGATGGCATGACAGTAAGAGAATTATGCAGTGCTGCCATAACCATGAGTGATAACACTG
CGGCCAACTTACTTCTGACAACGATCGGAGGACCGAAGGAGCTAACCGCTTTTTTGCACAACATGGGGGA
TCATGTAACTCGCCTTGATCGTTGGGAACCGGAGCTGAATGAAGCCATACCAAACGACGAGCGTGACACC
ACGATGCCTGCAGCAATGGCAACAACGTTGCGCAAACTATTAACTGGCGAACTACTTACTCTAGCTTCCC
GGCAACAATTAATAGACTGGATGGAGGCGGATAAAGTTGCAGGACCACTTCTGCGCTCGGCCCTTCCGGC
TGGCTGGTTTATTGCTGATAAATCTGGAGCCGGTGAGCGTGGGTCTCGCGGTATCATTGCAGCACTGGGG
CCAGATGGTAAGCCCTCCCGTATCGTAGTTATCTACACGACGGGGAGTCAGGCAACTATGGATGAACGAA
ATAGACAGATCGCTGAGATAGGTGCCTCACTGATTAAGCATTGGTAACTGTCAGACCAAGTTTACTCATA
TATACTTTAGATTGATTTAAAACTTCATTTTTAATTTAAAAGGATCTAGGTGAAGATCCTTTTTGATAAT
CTCATGACCAAAATCCCTTAACGTGAGTTTTCGTTCCACTGAGCGTCAGACCCCGTAGAAAAGATCAAAG
GATCTTCTTGAGATCCTTTTTTTCTGCGCGTAATCTGCTGCTTGCAAACAAAAAAACCACCGCTACCAGC
GGTGGTTTGTTTGCCGGATCAAGAGCTACCAACTCTTTTTCCGAAGGTAACTGGCTTCAGCAGAGCGCAG
ATACCAAATACTGTCCTTCTAGTGTAGCCGTAGTTAGGCCACCACTTCAAGAACTCTGTAGCACCGCCTA
CATACCTCGCTCTGCTAATCCTGTTACCAGTGGCTGCTGCCAGTGGCGATAAGTCGTGTCTTACCGGGTT
GGACTCAAGACGATAGTTACCGGATAAGGCGCAGCGGTCGGGCTGAACGGGGGGTTCGTGCACACAGCCC
AGCTTGGAGCGAACGACCTACACCGAACTGAGATACCTACAGCGTGAGCTATGAGAAAGCGCCACGCTTC
CCGAAGGGAGAAAGGCGGACAGGTATCCGGTAAGCGGCAGGGTCGGAACAGGAGAGCGCACGAGGGAGCT
TCCAGGGGGAAACGCCTGGTATCTTTATAGTCCTGTCGGGTTTCGCCACCTCTGACTTGAGCGTCGATTT
TTGTGATGCTCGTCAGGGGGGCGGAGCCTATGGAAAAACGCCAGCAACGCGGCCTTTTTACGGTTCCTGG
CCTTTTGCTGGCCTTTTGCTCACATGTTCTTTCCTGCGTTATCCCCTGATTCTGTGGATAACCGTATTAC
CGCCTTTGAGTGAGCTGATACCGCTCGCCGCAGCCGAACGACCGAGCGCAGCGAGTCAGTGAGCGAGGAA
GCGGAAGAGCGCCTGATGCGGTATTTTCTCCTTACGCATCTGTGCGGTATTTCACACCGCATAAATTCCG
ACACCATCGAATGGTGCAAAACCTTTCGCGGTATGGCATGATAGCGCCCGGAAGAGAGTCAATTCAGGGT
GGTGAATGTGAAACCAGTAACGTTATACGATGTCGCAGAGTATGCCGGTGTCTCTTATCAGACCGTTTCC
CGCGTGGTGAACCAGGCCAGCCACGTTTCTGCGAAAACGCGGGAAAAAGTGGAAGCGGCGATGGCGGAGC
TGAATTACATTCCCAACCGCGTGGCACAACAACTGGCGGGCAAACAGTCGTTGCTGATTGGCGTTGCCAC
CTCCAGTCTGGCCCTGCACGCGCCGTCGCAAATTGTCGCGGCGATTAAATCTCGCGCCGATCAACTGGGT
GCCAGCGTGGTGGTGTCGATGGTAGAACGAAGCGGCGTCGAAGCCTGTAAAGCGGCGGTGCACAATCTTC
TCGCGCAACGCGTCAGTGGGCTGATCATTAACTATCCGCTGGATGACCAGGATGCCATTGCTGTGGAAGC
TGCCTGCACTAATGTTCCGGCGTTATTTCTTGATGTCTCTGACCAGACACCCATCAACAGTATTATTTTC
TCCCATGAAGACGGTACGCGACTGGGCGTGGAGCATCTGGTCGCATTGGGTCACCAGCAAATCGCGCTGT
TAGCGGGCCCATTAAGTTCTGTCTCGGCGCGTCTGCGTCTGGCTGGCTGGCATAAATATCTCACTCGCAA
TCAAATTCAGCCGATAGCGGAACGGGAAGGCGACTGGAGTGCCATGTCCGGTTTTCAACAAACCATGCAA
ATGCTGAATGAGGGCATCGTTCCCACTGCGATGCTGGTTGCCAACGATCAGATGGCGCTGGGCGCAATGC
GCGCCATTACCGAGTCCGGGCTGCGCGTTGGTGCGGATATCTCGGTAGTGGGATACGACGATACCGAAGA
CAGCTCATGTTATATCCCGCCGTCAACCACCATCAAACAGGATTTTCGCCTGCTGGGGCAAACCAGCGTG
GACCGCTTGCTGCAACTCTCTCAGGGCCAGGCGGTGAAGGGCAATCAGCTGTTGCCCGTCTCACTGGTGA
AAAGAAAAACCACCCTGGCGCCCAATACGCAAACCGCCTCTCCCCGCGCGTTGGCCGATTCATTAATGCA
GCTGGCACGACAGGTTTCCCGACTGGAAAGCGGGCAGTGAGCGCAACGCAATTAATGTGAGTTAGCTCAC
TCATTAGGCACCCCAGGCTTTACACTTTATGCTTCCGGCTCGTATGTTGTGTGGAATTGTGAGCGGATAA
CAATTTCACACAGGAAACAGCTATGACCATGATTACGGATTCACTGGCCGTCGTTTTACAACGTCGTGAC
TGGGAAAACCCTGGCGTTACCCAACTTAATCGCCTTGCAGCACATCCCCCTTTCGCCAGCTGGCGTAATA
GCGAAGAGGCCCGCACCGATCGCCCTTCCCAACAGTTGCGCAGCCTGAATGGCGAATGGCGCTTTGCCTG
GTTTCCGGCACCAGAAGCGGTGCCGGAAAGCTGGCTGGAGTGCGATCTTCCTGAGGCCGATACTGTCGTC
GTCCCCTCAAACTGGCAGATGCACGGTTACGATGCGCCCATCTACACCAACGTAACCTATCCCATTACGG
TCAATCCGCCGTTTGTTCCCACGGAGAATCCGACGGGTTGTTACTCGCTCACATTTAATGTTGATGAAAG
CTGGCTACAGGAAGGCCAGACGCGAATTATTTTTGATGGCGTTGGAATT
Features (pLannotate 1.2.2; 18 found; start..end, strand, type, name):
      6..107     -  CDS            yciV (fragment): RNAAM_ECOLI - Also known as trpH From Escherichia coli (strain K12).
    183..211     +  promoter       tac promoter: strong E. coli promoter; hybrid between the trp and lac UV5 promoters
    219..235     +  protein_bind   lac operator: The lac repressor binds to the lac operator to inhibit transcription in E. coli. This inhibition can be relieved by adding lactose or isopropyl-β-D-thiogalactopyranoside (IPTG). lac repressor encoded by lacI
    258..911     +  CDS            GST26_SCHJA: Experimental evidence at protein level: Swiss-Prot protein existence level 1. GST isoenzymes appear to play a central role in the parasite detoxification system. Other functions are also suspected including a role in increasing the solubility of haematin in the parasite gut. From Schistosoma japonicum (Blood fluke).
    951..1295    +  CDS            FYN (fragment): FYN_CHICK - Experimental evidence at protein level: Swiss-Prot protein existence level 1. Tyrosine-protein kinase implicated in the control of cell growth. Plays a role in the regulation of intracellular calcium levels. Required in brain development and mature brain function with important roles in the regulation of axon growth, axon guidance, and neurite extension. Role in CNTN1-mediated signaling. From Gallus gallus (Chicken).
   1314..1355    +  CDS            AviTag™ (fragment): peptide tag that allows for enzymatic biotinylation
   1386..1425    +  CDS            rop (fragment): Rop protein, which maintains plasmids at low copy number; rop
   1527..1567    +  misc_feature   bom (fragment): basis of mobility region from pBR322
   1672..1776    +  promoter       AmpR promoter: bla
   1777..2637    +  CDS            AmpR: β-lactamase; bla; confers resistance to ampicillin, carbenicillin, and related antibiotics
   2808..3396    +  rep_origin     ori: high-copy-number ColE1/pMB1/pBR322/pUC origin of replication
   3582..3633    -  misc_feature   bom (fragment): basis of mobility region from pBR322
   3640..3717    +  promoter       lacIq promoter: lacI (mutant); In the lacIq allele, a single base change in the promoter boosts expression of the lacI gene about 10-fold.
   3718..4800    +  CDS            lacI: lac repressor; lacI; The lac repressor binds to the lac operator to inhibit transcription in E. coli. This inhibition can be relieved by adding lactose or isopropyl-β-D-thiogalactopyranoside (IPTG).
   4813..4834    +  protein_bind   CAP binding site: CAP binding activates transcription in the presence of cAMP. E. coli catabolite activator protein
   4849..4879    +  promoter       lac promoter: promoter for the E. coli lac operon
   4887..4903    +  protein_bind   lac operator: The lac repressor binds to the lac operator to inhibit transcription in E. coli. This inhibition can be relieved by adding lactose or isopropyl-β-D-thiogalactopyranoside (IPTG). lac repressor encoded by lacI
   4923..5096    +  CDS            lacZα: LacZα fragment of β-galactosidase; lacZ fragment
