[The description below was written by a language model from this plasmid's Addgene catalogue record and pLannotate feature annotations shown in this document.]
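Description:
pGEX FynT-SH2 is a bacterial expression plasmid built on the pGEX6P1 backbone for producing the SH2 domain of human FYN tyrosine kinase as a GST fusion protein in E. coli. The plasmid replicates from a ColE1/pBR322-type origin and is selected with ampicillin through the β-lactamase gene. The catalogue lists it as low copy, although the automated annotation labels the origin generically as high copy and detects only fragments of rop and the bom region. The full sequence record is 5,369 nt, consistent with a backbone of about 4.9 kb plus an insert of roughly 340 bp.

Expression is driven by the tac promoter, a strong trp/lac hybrid, followed by a lac operator. The plasmid also carries lacI under the lacIq promoter, so transcription is repressed until it is induced with IPTG. The open reading frame begins with Schistosoma japonicum GST, followed by a PreScission protease cleavage site that allows the tag to be removed. Next comes the FYN fragment covering amino acids 142–251, cloned between BamHI and EcoRI sites that were both retained. A C-terminal AviTag allows site-specific enzymatic biotinylation. The annotation tool matched the insert to chicken FYN, which probably reflects high sequence conservation, since the catalogue gives the species as human. The depositor states that the fusion protein is approximately 37.3 kDa.

The associated publication concerns high-throughput phosphotyrosine profiling with SH2 domains. This suggests the purified, optionally biotinylated GST-SH2 protein is intended as a binding probe for detecting tyrosine-phosphorylated proteins. GST provides a handle for affinity purification and capture.
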