Addgene plasmid #46430: pGEX FynT-SH2
Depositing lab: Bruce Mayer. Depositing organization: University of Connecticut Health Center. Publication: High-throughput phosphotyrosine profiling using SH2 domains. Machida K, Thompson CM, Dierck K, Jablonowski K, Karkkainen S, Liu B, Zhang H, Nash PD, Newman DK, Nollau P, Pawson T, Renkema GH, Saksela K, Schiller MR, Shin DG, Mayer BJ. Mol Cell. 2007 Jun 22;26(6):899-915. 10.1016/j.molcel.2007.05.031 PubMed 17588523.
Backbone
  Vector backbone: pGEX6P1
  Backbone manufacturer: GE Healthcare Biosciences
  Backbone size w/o insert (bp): 4900
  Vector type: Bacterial Expression
Growth in bacteria
  Bacterial resistance: Ampicillin, 100 μg/mL
  Growth temperature: 37°C
  Growth strain: DH5alpha
  Copy number: Low Copy
Gene/Insert
  Gene/Insert name: FynB/FynT (alt names: FynT; SLK; SYN; MGC45350; FYN)
  Species: H. sapiens (human)
  Insert size (bp): 340
  Mutation: contains amino acids 142-251
  Entrez Gene: FYN (a.k.a. SLK, SYN, p59-FYN)
  Promoter: Tac
  Tag / fusion protein: GST (N terminal on backbone); PreScission (N terminal on backbone); AviTag (C terminal on backbone)
  Cloning method: Restriction Enzyme; 5′ cloning site BamHI (not destroyed); 3′ cloning site EcoRI (not destroyed)
  Sequencing primers: 5′ pGEX-5; 3′ pGEX-3
Terms and licenses: Academic/Nonprofit Terms; Industry Terms: Not Available to Industry
Depositor comments: The molecular weight of the GST fusion protein is approximately 37.3 kDa
How to cite: pGEX FynT-SH2 was a gift from Bruce Mayer (Addgene plasmid # 46430 ; http://n2t.net/addgene:46430 ; RRID:Addgene_46430)
