>Addgene plasmid #46430 | pGEX FynT-SH2 | depositor partial sequence | sequence record 65582 | Insert sequence
GGATCCGACTCTATCCAGGCAGAAGAGTGGTACTTTGGAAAACTTGGCCGAAAAGATGCTGAGCGACAGC
TATTGTCCTTTGGAAACCCAAGAGGTACCTTTCTTATCCGCGAGAGTGAAACCACCAAAGGTGCCTATTC
ACTTTCTATCCGTGATTGGGATGATATGAAAGGAGACCATGTCAAACATTATAAAATTCGCAAACTTGAC
AATGGTGGATACTACATTACCACCCGGGCCCAGTTTGAAACACTTCAGCAGCTTGTACAACATTACTCAG
AGAAAGCTGATGGTTTGTGTTTTAACTTAACTGTGATTGCATCGAGTTGTACCGGAATTC
