>Addgene plasmid #46430 | pGEX FynT-SH2 | addgene partial sequence | sequence record 67008 | pGEX5
CTCAATGGACTGGAGTTCTGTTCCGGGGCCCCTGGGATCCGACTCTATCCAGGCAGAAGAGTGGTACTTT
GGAAAACTTGGCCGAAAAGATGCTGAGCGACAGCTATTGTCCTTTGGAAACCCAAGAGGTACCTTTCTTA
TCCGCGAGAGTGAAACCACCAAAGGTGCCTATTCACTTTCTATCCGTGATTGGGATGATATGAAAGGAGA
CCATGTCAAACATTATAAAATTCGCAAACTTGACAATGGTGGATACTACATTACCACCCGGGCCCAGTTT
GAAACACTTCAGCAGCTTGTACAACATTACTCAGAGAAAGCTGATGGTTTGTGTTTTAACTTAACTGTGA
TTGCATCGAGTTGTACCGGAATTCATCGTGACGCAAGCTTGCTTGGTGGCGGTCTGAACGACATCTTCGA
GGCTCAGAAAATCGAATGGCACGAATAAGCGGCCGCATCGTGACTGACTGACGATCTGCCTCGCGCGTTT
CGGTGATGACGGTGAAAACCTCTGACACATGCAGCTCCCGGAGACGGTCACAGCTTGTCTGTAAGCGGAT
GCCGGGAGCAGACAAGCCCGTCAGGGCGCGTCAGCGGGTGTTGGCGGGTGTCGGGGCGCAGCCATGACCC
AGTCACGTAGCGATAGCGGAGTGTATAATTCTTGAAGACGAAAGGGCCTCGTGATACGCCTATTTTTATA
GGTTAATGTCATGATAATAATGGTTTCTTAGACGTCAGGTGGCACTTTTCGGGGAAATGTGCGCGGAACC
CCTATTTGTTTATTTTTCTAAATACATTCAAATATGTATCCGCTCATGAGACAATAACCCTGATAAATGC
TTCAATAATATTGAAAAAGGAAGAGTATGAGTATTCACTTCTGCCCTATCCTTT
